>Addgene plasmid #198504 | Lenti-guide-puro mCct8 - 2 | addgene full sequence | sequence record 390773 | Addgene NGS Result
TAACAAATTGGCTGTGGTATATAAAATTATTCATAATGATAGTAGGAGGCTTGGTAGGTTTAAGAATAGT
TTTTGCTGTACTTTCTATAGTGAATAGAGTTAGGCAGGGATATTCACCATTATCGTTTCAGACCCACCTC
CCAACCCCGAGGGGACCCAGAGAGGGCCTATTTCCCATGATTCCTTCATATTTGCATATACGATACAAGG
CTGTTAGAGAGATAATTAGAATTAATTTGACTGTAAACACAAAGATATTAGTACAAAATACGTGACGTAG
AAAGTAATAATTTCTTGGGTAGTTTGCAGTTTTAAAATTATGTTTTAAAATGGACTATCATATGCTTACC
GTAACTTGAAAGTATTTCGATTTCTTGGCTTTATATATCTTGTGGAAAGGACGAAACACCGTCATGGTTT
AGGTAATATCGGTTTTAGAGCTAGAAATAGCAAGTTAAAATAAGGCTAGTCCGTTATCAACTTGAAAAAG
TGGCACCGAGTCGGTGCTTTTTTAAGCTTGGCGTAACTAGATCTTGAGACAAATGGCAGTATTCATCCAC
AATTTTAAAAGAAAAGGGGGGATTGGGGGGTACAGTGCAGGGGAAAGAATAGTAGACATAATAGCAACAG
ACATACAAACTAAAGAATTACAAAAACAAATTACAAAAATTCAAAATTTTCGGGTTTATTACAGGGACAG
CAGAGATCCACTTTGGCGCCGGCTCGAGGGGGCCCGGGTGCAAAGATGGATAAAGTTTTAAACAGAGAGG
AATCTTTGCAGCTAATGGACCTTCTAGGTCTTGAAAGGAGTGGGAATTGGCTCCGGTGCCCGTCAGTGGG
CAGAGCGCACATCGCCCACAGTCCCCGAGAAGTTGGGGGGAGGGGTCGGCAATTGATCCGGTGCCTAGAG
AAGGTGGCGCGGGGTAAACTGGGAAAGTGATGTCGTGTACTGGCTCCGCCTTTTTCCCGAGGGTGGGGGA
GAACCGTATATAAGTGCAGTAGTCGCCGTGAACGTTCTTTTTCGCAACGGGTTTGCCGCCAGAACACAGG
TAAGTGCCGTGTGTGGTTCCCGCGGGCCTGGCCTCTTTACGGGTTATGGCCCTTGCGTGCCTTGAATTAC
TTCCACCTGGCTGCAGTACGTGATTCTTGATCCCGAGCTTCGGGTTGGAAGTGGGTGGGAGAGTTCGAGG
CCTTGCGCTTAAGGAGCCCCTTCGCCTCGTGCTTGAGTTGAGGCCTGGCCTGGGCGCTGGGGCCGCCGCG
TGCGAATCTGGTGGCACCTTCGCGCCTGTCTCGCTGCTTTCGATAAGTCTCTAGCCATTTAAAATTTTTG
ATGACCTGCTGCGACGCTTTTTTTCTGGCAAGATAGTCTTGTAAATGCGGGCCAAGATCTGCACACTGGT
ATTTCGGTTTTTGGGGCCGCGGGCGGCGACGGGGCCCGTGCGTCCCAGCGCACATGTTCGGCGAGGCGGG
GCCTGCGAGCGCGGCCACCGAGAATCGGACGGGGGTAGTCTCAAGCTGGCCGGCCTGCTCTGGTGCCTGG
CCTCGCGCCGCCGTGTATCGCCCCGCCCTGGGCGGCAAGGCTGGCCCGGTCGGCACCAGTTGCGTGAGCG
GAAAGATGGCCGCTTCCCGGCCCTGCTGCAGGGAGCTCAAAATGGAGGACGCGGCGCTCGGGAGAGCGGG
CGGGTGAGTCACCCACACAAAGGAAAAGGGCCTTTCCGTCCTCAGCCGTCGCTTCATGTGACTCCACGGA
GTACCGGGCGCCGTCCAGGCACCTCGATTAGTTCTCGAGCTTTTGGAGTACGTCGTCTTTAGGTTGGGGG
GAGGGGTTTTATGCGATGGAGTTTCCCCACACTGAGTGGGTGGAGACTGAAGTTAGGCCAGCTTGGCACT
TGATGTAATTCTCCTTGGAATTTGCCCTTTTTGAGTTTGGATCTTGGTTCATTCTCAAGCCTCAGACAGT
GGTTCAAAGTTTTTTTCTTCCATTTCAGGTGTCGTGACGTACGGCCACCATGACCGAGTACAAGCCCACG
GTGCGCCTCGCCACCCGCGACGACGTCCCCAGGGCCGTACGCACCCTCGCCGCCGCGTTCGCCGACTACC
CCGCCACGCGCCACACCGTCGATCCGGACCGCCACATCGAGCGGGTCACCGAGCTGCAAGAACTCTTCCT
CACGCGCGTCGGGCTCGACATCGGCAAGGTGTGGGTCGCGGACGACGGCGCCGCCGTGGCGGTCTGGACC
ACGCCGGAGAGCGTCGAAGCGGGGGCGGTGTTCGCCGAGATCGGCCCGCGCATGGCCGAGTTGAGCGGTT
CCCGGCTGGCCGCGCAGCAACAGATGGAAGGCCTCCTGGCGCCGCACCGGCCCAAGGAGCCCGCGTGGTT
CCTGGCCACCGTCGGAGTCTCGCCCGACCACCAGGGCAAGGGTCTGGGCAGCGCCGTCGTGCTCCCCGGA
GTGGAGGCGGCCGAGCGCGCCGGGGTGCCCGCCTTCCTGGAGACCTCCGCGCCCCGCAACCTCCCCTTCT
ACGAGCGGCTCGGCTTCACCGTCACCGCCGACGTCGAGGTGCCCGAAGGACCGCGCACCTGGTGCATGAC
CCGCAAGCCCGGTGCCTGAACGCGTTAAGTCGACAATCAACCTCTGGATTACAAAATTTGTGAAAGATTG
ACTGGTATTCTTAACTATGTTGCTCCTTTTACGCTATGTGGATACGCTGCTTTAATGCCTTTGTATCATG
CTATTGCTTCCCGTATGGCTTTCATTTTCTCCTCCTTGTATAAATCCTGGTTGCTGTCTCTTTATGAGGA
GTTGTGGCCCGTTGTCAGGCAACGTGGCGTGGTGTGCACTGTGTTTGCTGACGCAACCCCCACTGGTTGG
GGCATTGCCACCACCTGTCAGCTCCTTTCCGGGACTTTCGCTTTCCCCCTCCCTATTGCCACGGCGGAAC
TCATCGCCGCCTGCCTTGCCCGCTGCTGGACAGGGGCTCGGCTGTTGGGCACTGACAATTCCGTGGTGTT
GTCGGGGAAATCATCGTCCTTTCCTTGGCTGCTCGCCTGTGTTGCCACCTGGATTCTGCGCGGGACGTCC
TTCTGCTACGTCCCTTCGGCCCTCAATCCAGCGGACCTTCCTTCCCGCGGCCTGCTGCCGGCTCTGCGGC
CTCTTCCGCGTCTTCGCCTTCGCCCTCAGACGAGTCGGATCTCCCTTTGGGCCGCCTCCCCGCGTCGACT
TTAAGACCAATGACTTACAAGGCAGCTGTAGATCTTAGCCACTTTTTAAAAGAAAAGGGGGGACTGGAAG
GGCTAATTCACTCCCAACGAAGACAAGATCTGCTTTTTGCTTGTACTGGGTCTCTCTGGTTAGACCAGAT
CTGAGCCTGGGAGCTCTCTGGCTAACTAGGGAACCCACTGCTTAAGCCTCAATAAAGCTTGCCTTGAGTG
CTTCAAGTAGTGTGTGCCCGTCTGTTGTGTGACTCTGGTAACTAGAGATCCCTCAGACCCTTTTAGTCAG
TGTGGAAAATCTCTAGCAGTACGTATAGTAGTTCATGTCATCTTATTATTCAGTATTTATAACTTGCAAA
GAAATGAATATCAGAGAGTGAGAGGAACTTGTTTATTGCAGCTTATAATGGTTACAAATAAAGCAATAGC
ATCACAAATTTCACAAATAAAGCATTTTTTTCACTGCATTCTAGTTGTGGTTTGTCCAAACTCATCAATG
TATCTTATCATGTCTGGCTCTAGCTATCCCGCCCCTAACTCCGCCCATCCCGCCCCTAACTCCGCCCAGT
TCCGCCCATTCTCCGCCCCATGGCTGACTAATTTTTTTTATTTATGCAGAGGCCGAGGCCGCCTCGGCCT
CTGAGCTATTCCAGAAGTAGTGAGGAGGCTTTTTTGGAGGCCTAGGGACGTACCCAATTCGCCCTATAGT
GAGTCGTATTACGCGCGCTCACTGGCCGTCGTTTTACAACGTCGTGACTGGGAAAACCCTGGCGTTACCC
AACTTAATCGCCTTGCAGCACATCCCCCTTTCGCCAGCTGGCGTAATAGCGAAGAGGCCCGCACCGATCG
CCCTTCCCAACAGTTGCGCAGCCTGAATGGCGAATGGG
[124 nt withheld, positions 4099-4222]
C
[91 nt withheld, positions 4224-4314]
A
[49 nt withheld, positions 4316-4364]
CCTTTGACGTTGGAGTCCACGTTCTTT
[37 nt withheld, positions 4392-4428]
ACCCTATCTCGGTCTATTCTTTTGATTTATAAGGGATTTTGCCGATTTCGGCCTATTGGTTAAAAAATGA
GCTGATTTAACAAAAATTTAACGCGAATTTTAACAAAATATTAACGCTTACAATTTAGGTGGCACTTTTC
GGGGAAATGTGCGCGGAACCCCTATTTGTTTATTTTTCTAAATACATTCAAATATGTATCCGCTCATGAG
ACAATAACCCTGATAAATGCTTCAATAATATTGAAAAAGGAAGAGTATGAGTATTCAACATTTCCGTGTC
GCCCTTATTCCCTTTTTTGCGGCATTTTGCCTTCCTGTTTTTGCTCACCCAGAAACGCTGGTGAAAGTAA
AAGATGCTGAAGATCAGTTGGGTGCACGAGTGGGTTACATCGAACTGGATCTCAACAGCGGTAAGATCCT
TGAGAGTTTTCGCCCCGAAGAACGTTTTCCAATGATGAGCACTTTTAAAGTTCTGCTATGTGGCGCGGTA
TTATCCCGTATTGACGCCGGGCAAGAGCAACTCGGTCGCCGCATACACTATTCTCAGAATGACTTGGTTG
AGTACTCACCAGTCACAGAAAAGCATCTTACGGATGGCATGACAGTAAGAGAATTATGCAGTGCTGCCAT
AACCATGAGTGATAACACTGCGGCCAACTTACTTCTGACAACGATCGGAGGACCGAAGGAGCTAACCGCT
TTTTTGCACAACATGGGGGATCATGTAACTCGCCTTGATCGTTGGGAACCGGAGCTGAATGAAGCCATAC
CAAACGACGAGCGTGACACCACGATGCCTGTAGCAATGGCAACAACGTTGCGCAAACTATTAACTGGCGA
ACTACTTACTCTAGCTTCCCGGCAACAATTAATAGACTGGATGGAGGCGGATAAAGTTGCAGGACCACTT
CTGCGCTCGGCCCTTCCGGCTGGCTGGTTTATTGCTGATAAATCTGGAGCCGGTGAGCGTGGGTCTCGCG
GTATCATTGCAGCACTGGGGCCAGATGGTAAGCCCTCCCGTATCGTAGTTATCTACACGACGGGGAGTCA
GGCAACTATGGATGAACGAAATAGACAGATCGCTGAGATAGGTGCCTCACTGATTAAGCATTGGTAACTG
TCAGACCAAGTTTACTCATATATACTTTAGATTGATTTAAAACTTCATTTTTAATTTAAAAGGATCTAGG
TGAAGATCCTTTTTGATAATCTCATGACCAAAATCCCTTAACGTGAGTTTTCGTTCCACTGAGCGTCAGA
CCCCGTAGAAAAGATCAAAGGATCTTCTTGAGATCCTTTTTTTCTGCGCGTAATCTGCTGCTTGCAAACA
AAAAAACCACCGCTACCAGCGGTGGTTTGTTTGCCGGATCAAGAGCTACCAACTCTTTTTCCGAAGGTAA
CTGGCTTCAGCAGAGCGCAGATACCAAATACTGTTCTTCTAGTGTAGCCGTAGTTAGGCCACCACTTCAA
GAACTCTGTAGCACCGCCTACATACCTCGCTCTGCTAATCCTGTTACCAGTGGCTGCTGCCAGTGGCGAT
AAGTCGTGTCTTACCGGGTTGGACTCAAGACGATAGTTACCGGATAAGGCGCAGCGGTCGGGCTGAACGG
GGGGTTCGTGCACACAGCCCAGCTTGGAGCGAACGACCTACACCGAACTGAGATACCTACAGCGTGAGCT
ATGAGAAAGCGCCACGCTTCCCGAAGGGAGAAAGGCGGACAGGTATCCGGTAAGCGGCAGGGTCGGAACA
GGAGAGCGCACGAGGGAGCTTCCAGGGGGAAACGCCTGGTATCTTTATAGTCCTGTCGGGTTTCGCCACC
TCTGACTTGAGCGTCGATTTTTGTGATGCTCGTCAGGGGGGCGGAGCCTATGGAAAAACGCCAGCAACGC
GGCCTTTTTACGGTTCCTGGCCTTTTGCTGGCCTTTTGCTCACATGTTCTTTCCTGCGTTATCCCCTGAT
TCTGTGGATAACCGTATTACCGCCTTTGAGTGAGCTGATACCGCTCGCCGCAGCCGAACGACCGAGCGCA
GCGAGTCAGTGAGCGAGGAAGCGGAAGAGCGCCCAATACGCAAACCGCCTCTCCCCGCGCGTTGGCCGAT
TCATTAATGCAGCTGGCACGACAGGTTTCCCGACTGGAAAGCGGGCAGTGAGCGCAACGCAATTAATGTG
AGTTAGCTCACTCATTAGGCACCCCAGGCTTTACACTTTATGCTTCCGGCTCGTATGTTGTGTGGAATTG
TGAGCGGATAACAATTTCACACAGGAAACAGCTATGACCATGATTACGCCAAGCGCGCAATTAACCCTCA
CTAAAGGGAACAAAAGCTGGAGCTGCAAGCTTAATGTAGTCTTATGCAATACTCTTGTAGTCTTGCAACA
TGGTAACGATGAGTTAGCAACATGCCTTACAAGGAGAGAAAAAGCACCGTGCATGCCGATTGGTGGAAGT
AAGGTGGTACGATCGTGCCTTATTAGGAAGGCAACAGACGGGTCTGACATGGATTGGACGAACCACTGAA
TTGCCGCATTGCAGAGATATTGTATTTAAGTGCCTAGCTCGATACATAAACGGGTCTCTCTGGTTAGACC
AGATCTGAGCCTGGGAGCTCTCTGGCTAACTAGGGAACCCACTGCTTAAGCCTCAATAAAGCTTGCCTTG
AGTGCTTCAAGTAGTGTGTGCCCGTCTGTTGTGTGACTCTGGTAACTAGAGATCCCTCAGACCCTTTTAG
TCAGTGTGGAAAATCTCTAGCAGTGGCGCCCGAACAGGGACTTGAAAGCGAAAGGGAAACCAGAGGAGCT
CTCTCGACGCAGGACTCGGCTTGCTGAAGCGCGCACGGCAAGAGGCGAGGGGCGGCGACTGGTGAGTACG
CCAAAAATTTTGACTAGCGGAGGCTAGAAGGAGAGAGATGGGTGCGAGAGCGTCAGTATTAAGCGGGGGA
GAATTAGATCGCGATGGGAAAAAATTCGGTTAAGGCCAGGGGGAAAGAAAAAATATAAATTAAAACATAT
AGTATGGGCAAGCAGGGAGCTAGAACGATTCGCAGTTAATCCTGGCCTGTTAGAAACATCAGAAGGCTGT
AGACAAATACTGGGACAGCTACAACCATCCCTTCAGACAGGATCAGAAGAACTTAGATCATTATATAATA
CAGTAGCAACCCTCTATTGTGTGCATCAAAGGATAGAGATAAAAGACACCAAGGAAGCTTTAGACAAGAT
AGAGGAAGAGCAAAACAAAAGTAAGACCACCGCACAGCAAGCGGCCGCTGATCTTCAGACCTGGAGGAGG
AGATATGAGGGACAATTGGAGAAGTGAATTATATAAATATAAAGTAGTAAAAATTGAACCATTAGGAGTA
GCACCCACCAAGGCAAAGAGAAGAGTGGTGCAGAGAGAAAAAAGAGCAGTGGGAATAGGAGCTTTGTTCC
TTGGGTTCTTGGGAGCAGCAGGAAGCACTATGGGCGCAGCGTCAATGACGCTGACGGTACAGGCCAGACA
ATTATTGTCTGGTATAGTGCAGCAGCAGAACAATTTGCTGAGGGCTATTGAGGCGCAACAGCATCTGTTG
CAACTCACAGTCTGGGGCATCAAGCAGCTCCAGGCAAGAATCCTGGCTGTGGAAAGATACCTAAAGGATC
AACAGCTCCTGGGGATTTGGGGTTGCTCTGGAAAACTCATTTGCACCACTGCTGTGCCTTGGAATGCTAG
TTGGAGTAATAAATCTCTGGAACAGATTTGGAATCACACGACCTGGATGGAGTGGGACAGAGAAATTAAC
AATTACACAAGCTTAATACACTCCTTAATTGAAGAATCGCAAAACCAGCAAGAAAAGAATGAACAAGAAT
TATTGGAATTAGATAAATGGGCAAGTTTGTGGAATTGGTTTAACA
Features (pLannotate 1.2.2; 29 found; start..end, strand, type, name):
      3..158     +  CDS            env (fragment): ENV_HV1H2 - Experimental evidence at protein level: Swiss-Prot protein existence level 1. [Transmembrane protein gp41]: Acts as a class I viral fusion protein. Under the current model, the protein has at least 3 conformational states: pre-fusion native state, pre-hairpin intermediate state, and post-fusion hairpin state. During fusion of viral and target intracellular membranes, the coiled coil regions (heptad repeats) assume a trimer-of-hairpins structure, positioning the fusion peptide in close proximity to the C-terminal region of the ectodomain. The formation of this structure appears to d
    162..402     +  promoter       U6 promoter: RNA polymerase III promoter for human U6 snRNA
    432..507     +  misc_RNA       gRNA scaffold: guide RNA scaffold for the Streptococcus pyogenes CRISPR/Cas9 system
    563..680     +  misc_feature   cPPT/CTS: central polypurine tract and central termination sequence of HIV-1
    746..812     +  CDS            small t antigen (fragment): SV40 (simian virus 40) small t antigen
    838..1049    +  promoter       EF-1α core promoter: core promoter for human elongation factor EF-1α
   1050..1988    +  intron         EF-1α intron A: intron upstream of the start codon of human EF-1α
   2010..2609    +  CDS            PuroR (fragment): puromycin N-acetyltransferase; pac from Streptomyces; confers resistance to puromycin
   2625..3213    +  misc_feature   WPRE: woodchuck hepatitis virus posttranscriptional regulatory element
   3264..3283    +  misc_feature   cPPT/CTS (fragment): central polypurine tract and central termination sequence of HIV-1
   3285..3518    +  LTR            3' LTR (ΔU3): self-inactivating 3' long terminal repeat (LTR) from HIV-1
   3596..3717    +  polyA_signal   SV40 poly(A) signal: SV40 polyadenylation signal
   3757..3892    +  rep_origin     SV40 ori: SV40 origin of replication
   3913..3931    -  promoter       T7 promoter: promoter for bacteriophage T7 RNA polymerase
   3939..4094    +  CDS            lacZα (fragment): LacZα fragment of β-galactosidase; lacZ fragment
   4099..4527    +  rep_origin     f1 ori (sequence partly withheld): f1 bacteriophage origin of replication; arrow indicates direction of (+) strand synthesis
   4580..4684    +  promoter       AmpR promoter: bla
   4685..5545    +  CDS            AmpR: β-lactamase; bla; confers resistance to ampicillin, carbenicillin, and related antibiotics
   5716..6304    +  rep_origin     ori: high-copy-number ColE1/pMB1/pBR322/pUC origin of replication
   6487..6579    +  CDS            lacI (fragment): lac repressor; lacI; The lac repressor binds to the lac operator to inhibit transcription in E. coli. This inhibition can be relieved by adding lactose or isopropyl-β-D-thiogalactopyranoside (IPTG).
   6592..6613    +  protein_bind   CAP binding site: CAP binding activates transcription in the presence of cAMP. E. coli catabolite activator protein
   6628..6658    +  promoter       lac promoter: promoter for the E. coli lac operon
   6666..6682    +  protein_bind   lac operator: The lac repressor binds to the lac operator to inhibit transcription in E. coli. This inhibition can be relieved by adding lactose or isopropyl-β-D-thiogalactopyranoside (IPTG). lac repressor encoded by lacI
   6727..6745    +  promoter       T3 promoter: promoter for bacteriophage T3 RNA polymerase
   6773..6999    +  promoter       RSV promoter: Rous sarcoma virus enhancer/promoter
   7000..7180    +  LTR            5' LTR (truncated): truncated 5' long terminal repeat (LTR) from HIV-1
   7227..7352    +  misc_feature   HIV-1 Ψ: packaging signal of human immunodeficiency virus type 1
   7336..7699    +  CDS            HIV-1 gag (fragment): gag protein from human immunodeficiency virus 1; gag
   7845..8078    +  misc_feature   RRE: The Rev response element (RRE) of HIV-1 allows for Rev-dependent mRNA export from the nucleus to the cytoplasm.
