[The description below was written by a language model from this plasmid's Addgene catalogue record and pLannotate feature annotations shown in this document.]
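Description:
Lenti-guide-puro mCct8 - 2 is a lentiviral, mammalian-expression CRISPR guide plasmid built on the lenti-guide puro backbone and designed for stable expression of a single guide RNA against mouse Cct8 (the second guide for this gene in the depositor's set). The 20-nt spacer sits between the human U6 RNA polymerase III promoter and the Streptococcus pyogenes Cas9 gRNA scaffold, so the transcript is a complete sgRNA. The plasmid does not encode Cas9, which must be supplied separately, for example by using cells that already express it. The restriction sites used for cloning are not recorded.

The 8.3 kb sequence has a third-generation, self-inactivating lentiviral layout. An RSV promoter fused to a truncated HIV-1 5' LTR drives genomic RNA production in packaging cells. It is followed by the Ψ packaging signal with a gag fragment, the RRE for Rev-dependent nuclear export, an env fragment, the cPPT/CTS, and a ΔU3 3' LTR that silences LTR promoter activity after integration. Downstream of the sgRNA cassette, the EF-1α core promoter with its intron A drives puromycin N-acetyltransferase, which allows puromycin selection of transduced cells, and a WPRE enhances transcript expression. Outside the LTRs are an SV40 poly(A) signal and SV40 origin, an f1 origin, T7 and T3 promoters and lac-derived remnants. In bacteria the plasmid is maintained through a high-copy ColE1/pUC origin and ampicillin resistance. The associated publication describes a genome-wide screen for regulators of the Parkinson's disease-linked LRRK2 kinase, although the record does not state how this particular guide was used in that work.
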