Addgene plasmid #198504: Lenti-guide-puro mCct8 - 2
Purpose: lentiviral stable expression of mCct8 gRNA 2
Depositing lab: Suzanne Pfeffer. Depositing organization: Stanford University. Publication: Genome-wide screen reveals Rab12 GTPase as a critical activator of Parkinson's disease-linked LRRK2 kinase. Dhekne HS, Tonelli F, Yeshaw WM, Chiang CY, Limouse C, Jaimon E, Purlyte E, Alessi DR, Pfeffer SR. Elife. 2023 Oct 24;12:e87098. doi: 10.7554/eLife.87098. PubMed 37874635.
Backbone
  Vector backbone: lenti-guide puro
  Vector type: Mammalian Expression, Lentiviral
  Selectable markers: Puromycin
Growth in bacteria
  Bacterial resistance: Ampicillin, 100 μg/mL
  Growth temperature: 37°C
  Growth strain: NEB Stable
  Copy number: High Copy
Gene/Insert
  Gene/Insert name: mCct8
  gRNA/shRNA sequence: TCATGGTTTAGGTAATATCG
  Species: M. musculus (mouse)
  Insert size (bp): 20
  Entrez Gene: Cct8 (a.k.a. AI132397, Cctq, Tcp, Tcpq)
  Promoter: U6
  Cloning method: Restriction Enzyme; 5′ cloning site Unknown (unknown if destroyed); 3′ cloning site Unknown (unknown if destroyed)
  Sequencing primers: 5′ gcctatttcccatgattccttc
Terms and licenses: Academic/Nonprofit Terms; Industry Terms: Not Available to Industry
Depositor comments: Please visit https://www.biorxiv.org/content/10.1101/2023.02.17.529028v1 for bioRxiv preprint.
How to cite: Lenti-guide-puro mCct8 - 2 was a gift from Suzanne Pfeffer (Addgene plasmid # 198504 ; http://n2t.net/addgene:198504 ; RRID:Addgene_198504)
